Addgene plasmid #42697: TAL3234
Depositing lab: Keith Joung. Depositing organization: Massachusetts General Hospital. Publication: Targeted gene disruption in somatic zebrafish cells using engineered TALENs. Sander JD, Cade L, Khayter C, Reyon D, Peterson RT, Joung JK, Yeh JR. Nat Biotechnol. 2011 Aug 5;29(8):697-8. doi: 10.1038/nbt.1934. PubMed 21822241.
Backbone
  Vector backbone: JDS78
  Backbone manufacturer: Addgene plasmid #32290
  Backbone size w/o insert (bp): 6447
  Vector type: Mammalian Expression ; T7
Growth in bacteria
  Bacterial resistance: Ampicillin, 100 μg/mL
  Growth temperature: 37°C
  Growth strain: XL1 Blue
  Copy number: High Copy
Gene/Insert
  Gene/Insert name: ZebrafishCommunity-dachc-left (alt name: dachc)
  Species: D. rerio (zebrafish)
  Insert size (bp): 1640
  Entrez Gene: dachc (a.k.a. zgc:136529)
  Promoter: CMV
  Tag / fusion protein: 3X Flag (N terminal on backbone); WT FOKI (C terminal on backbone)
  Cloning method: Restriction Enzyme; 5′ cloning site N/A (destroyed during cloning); 3′ cloning site N/A (destroyed during cloning)
  Sequencing primers: 5′ CMV-F; 3′ BGH-rev
Terms and licenses: Academic/Nonprofit Terms; Industry Terms: Not Available to Industry
Depositor comments: Target binding site: TCCAGACCTGGCAGACCT It is strongly recommended that users perform a diagnostic digest to verify this plasmid prior to use. For example, a double digest of the plasmid with BamHI and KpnI should result in two bands at 2.3kb and 5.8kb.
How to cite: TAL3234 was a gift from Keith Joung (Addgene plasmid # 42697 ; http://n2t.net/addgene:42697 ; RRID:Addgene_42697)
