[The description below was written by a language model from this plasmid's Addgene catalogue record.]
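Description:
TAL3234 is a TALEN expression plasmid built on the JDS78 backbone, a vector of about 6.4 kb classed as mammalian expression with a T7 promoter. It carries ampicillin resistance for selection in E. coli and is maintained at high copy; the record does not name the origin of replication. The insert, about 1.6 kb, is labelled "ZebrafishCommunity-dachc-left". It is not the zebrafish dachc coding sequence itself. It is an engineered array of TAL effector repeats designed to recognise a specific DNA site in the zebrafish dachc gene. The cloning junctions on both sides of the array were destroyed during restriction-based assembly.

The backbone supplies the remaining parts of the nuclease. An N-terminal 3X FLAG tag allows detection of the protein, and a wild-type FokI cleavage domain is fused at the C terminus. The repeat array therefore lies in frame between them, giving one complete TALEN monomer. Expression is driven by the CMV promoter in transfected cells. The T7 designation indicates that the same cassette can also serve as a template for in vitro transcription, giving mRNA of the kind commonly injected into zebrafish embryos. The listed BGH reverse sequencing primer suggests a BGH polyadenylation region downstream, though the record does not list it as a feature.

FokI must dimerise to cut DNA, so this "left" monomer is meant to be used with a matching "right" TALEN that binds the opposite strand nearby. That partner is not described in this record. Together the pair makes a double-strand break at dachc, and error-prone repair of the break produces targeted indel mutations that disrupt the gene in zebrafish.
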