>Addgene plasmid #42697 | TAL3234 | depositor partial sequence | sequence record 57817 | TAL3234 sequence 2430 bps
TCTAGAGCTAGCACCATGGACTACAAAGACCATGACGGTGATTATAAAGATCATGACATCGATTACAAGG
ATGACGATGACAAGATGGCCCCCAAGAAGAAGAGGAAGGTGGGCATTCACCGCGGGGTACCTATGGTGGA
CTTGAGGACACTCGGTTATTCGCAACAGCAACAGGAGAAAATCAAGCCTAAGGTCAGGAGCACCGTCGCG
CAACACCACGAGGCGCTTGTGGGGCATGGCTTCACTCATGCGCATATTGTCGCGCTTTCACAGCACCCTG
CGGCGCTTGGGACGGTGGCTGTCAAATACCAAGATATGATTGCGGCCCTGCCCGAAGCCACGCACGAGGC
AATTGTAGGGGTCGGTAAACAGTGGTCGGGAGCGCGAGCACTTGAGGCGCTGCTGACTGTGGCGGGTGAG
CTTAGGGGGCCTCCGCTCCAGCTCGACACCGGGCAGCTGCTGAAGATCGCGAAGAGAGGGGGAGTAACAG
CGGTAGAGGCAGTGCACGCCTGGCGCAATGCGCTCACCGGGGCCCCCTTGAACCTGACCCCAGACCAGGT
AGTCGCAATCGCGTCACATGACGGGGGAAAGCAAGCCCTGGAAACCGTGCAAAGGTTGTTGCCGGTCCTT
TGTCAAGACCACGGCCTTACACCGGAGCAAGTCGTGGCCATTGCATCCCACGACGGTGGCAAACAGGCTC
TTGAGACGGTTCAGAGACTTCTCCCAGTTCTCTGTCAAGCCCACGGGCTGACTCCCGATCAAGTTGTAGC
GATTGCGTCGAACATTGGAGGGAAACAAGCATTGGAGACTGTCCAACGGCTCCTTCCCGTGTTGTGTCAA
GCCCACGGTTTGACGCCTGCACAAGTGGTCGCCATCGCCAACAACAACGGCGGTAAGCAGGCGCTGGAAA
CAGTACAGCGCCTGCTGCCTGTACTGTGCCAGGATCATGGACTGACCCCAGACCAGGTAGTCGCAATCGC
GTCGAACATTGGGGGAAAGCAAGCCCTGGAAACCGTGCAAAGGTTGTTGCCGGTCCTTTGTCAAGACCAC
GGCCTTACACCGGAGCAAGTCGTGGCCATTGCATCCCACGACGGTGGCAAACAGGCTCTTGAGACGGTTC
AGAGACTTCTCCCAGTTCTCTGTCAAGCCCACGGGCTGACTCCCGATCAAGTTGTAGCGATTGCGTCGCA
TGACGGAGGGAAACAAGCATTGGAGACTGTCCAACGGCTCCTTCCCGTGTTGTGTCAAGCCCACGGTTTG
ACGCCTGCACAAGTGGTCGCCATCGCCTCGAATGGCGGCGGTAAGCAGGCGCTGGAAACAGTACAGCGCC
TGCTGCCTGTACTGTGCCAGGATCATGGACTGACCCCAGACCAGGTAGTCGCAATCGCGAACAATAATGG
GGGAAAGCAAGCCCTGGAAACCGTGCAAAGGTTGTTGCCGGTCCTTTGTCAAGACCACGGCCTTACACCG
GAGCAAGTCGTGGCCATTGCAAATAATAACGGTGGCAAACAGGCTCTTGAGACGGTTCAGAGACTTCTCC
CAGTTCTCTGTCAAGCCCACGGGCTGACTCCCGATCAAGTTGTAGCGATTGCGTCGCATGACGGAGGGAA
ACAAGCATTGGAGACTGTCCAACGGCTCCTTCCCGTGTTGTGTCAAGCCCACGGTTTGACGCCTGCACAA
GTGGTCGCCATCGCCTCCAATATTGGCGGTAAGCAGGCGCTGGAAACAGTACAGCGCCTGCTGCCTGTAC
TGTGCCAGGATCATGGACTGACCCCAGACCAGGTAGTCGCAATCGCGAACAATAATGGGGGAAAGCAAGC
CCTGGAAACCGTGCAAAGGTTGTTGCCGGTCCTTTGTCAAGACCACGGCCTTACACCGGAGCAAGTCGTG
GCCATTGCAAGCAACATCGGTGGCAAACAGGCTCTTGAGACGGTTCAGAGACTTCTCCCAGTTCTCTGTC
AAGCCCACGGGCTGACTCCCGATCAAGTTGTAGCGATTGCGTCGCATGACGGAGGGAAACAAGCATTGGA
GACTGTCCAACGGCTCCTTCCCGTGTTGTGTCAAGCCCACGGTTTGACGCCTGCACAAGTGGTCGCCATC
GCCAGCCATGATGGCGGTAAGCAGGCGCTGGAAACAGTACAGCGCCTGCTGCCTGTACTGTGCCAGGATC
ATGGACTGACACCCGAACAGGTGGTCGCCATTGCTTCTAATGGGGGAGGACGGCCAGCCTTGGAGTCCAT
CGTAGCCCAATTGTCCAGGCCCGATCCCGCGTTGGCTGCGTTAACGAATGACCATCTGGTGGCGTTGGCA
TGTCTTGGTGGACGACCCGCGCTCGATGCAGTCAAAAAGGGTCTGCCTCATGCTCCCGCATTGATCAAAA
GAACCAACCGGCGGATTCCCGAGAGAACTTCCCATCGAGTCGCGGGATCC
