>Addgene plasmid #42697 | TAL3234 | addgene partial sequence | sequence record 61024 | JDS-TALEN-F 5'-TAGGGGTCGGTAAACAGTGG-3'
GTGGCGGGTGAGCTTAGGGGGCCTCCGCTCCAGCTCGACACCGGGCAGCTGCTGAAGATCGCGAAGAGAG
GGGGAGTAACAGCGGTAGAGGCAGTGCACGCCTGGCGCAATGCGCTCACCGGGGCCCCCTTGAACCTGAC
CCCAGACCAGGTAGTCGCAATCGCGTCACATGACGGGGGAAAGCAAGCCCTGGAAACCGTGCAAAGGTTG
TTGCCGGTCCTTTGTCAAGACCACGGCCTTACACCGGAGCAAGTCGTGGCCATTGCATCCCACGACGGTG
GCAAACAGGCTCTTGAGACGGTTCAGAGACTTCTCCCAGTTCTCTGTCAAGCCCACGGGCTGACTCCCGA
TCAAGTTGTAGCGATTGCGTCGAACATTGGAGGGAAACAAGCATTGGAGACTGTCCAACGGCTCCTTCCC
GTGTTGTGTCAAGCCCACGGTTTGACGCCTGCACAAGTGGTCGCCATCGCCAACAACAACGGCGGTAAGC
AGGCGCTGGAAACAGTACAGCGCCTGCTGCCTGTACTGTGCCAGGATCATGGACTGACCCCAGACCAGGT
AGTCGCAATCGCGTCGAACATTGGGGGAAAGCAAGCCCTGGAAACCGTGCAAAGGTTGTTGCCGGTCCTT
TGTCAAGACCACGGCCTTACACCGGAGCAAGTCGTGGCCATTGCATCCCACGACGGTGGCAAACAGGCTC
TTGAGACGGTTCAGAGACTTCTCCCAGTTCTCTGTCAAGCCCACGGGCTGACTCCCGATCAAGTTGTAGC
GATTGCGTCGCATGACGGAGGGAAACAAGCATTGGAGACTGTCCAACGGCTCCTTCCCGTGTTGTGTCAA
GCCCACGGTTTGACGCCTGCACAAGTGGTCGCCATCGCCTCGAATGGCGGCGGTAAGCAGGCGCTGGAAA
CAGTACAGCGCCTGCTGCCTGTACTGTGC
